Addgene plasmid #155027: DinoIII-bsr
Purpose: Dinoflagelate backbone for blasticidin S-resistance gene (bsr)
Depositing lab: Senjie Lin. Depositing organization: University of Connecticut Health Center. Publication: Genetic tool development in marine protists: emerging model organisms for experimental cell biology. Faktorova D, Nisbet RER, Fernandez Robledo JA, Casacuberta E, Sudek L, Allen AE, Ares M Jr, Areste C, Balestreri C, Barbrook AC, Beardslee P, Bender S, Booth DS, Bouget FY, Bowler C, Breglia SA, Brownlee C, Burger G, Cerutti H, Cesaroni R, Chiurillo MA, Clemente T, Coles DB, Collier JL, Cooney EC, Coyne K, Docampo R, Dupont CL, Edgcomb V, Einarsson E, Elustondo PA, Federici F, Freire-Beneitez V, Freyria NJ, Fukuda K, Garcia PA, Girguis PR, Gomaa F, Gornik SG, Guo J, Hampl V, Hanawa Y, Haro-Contreras ER, Hehenberger E, Highfield A, Hirakawa Y, Hopes A, Howe CJ, Hu I, Ibanez J, Irwin NAT, Ishii Y, Janowicz NE, Jones AC, Kachale A, Fujimura-Kamada K, Kaur B, Kaye JZ, Kazana E, Keeling PJ, King N, Klobutcher LA, Lander N, Lassadi I, Li Z, Lin S, Lozano JC, Luan F, Maruyama S, Matute T, Miceli C, Minagawa J, Moosburner M, Najle SR, Nanjappa D, Nimmo IC, Noble L, Novak Vanclova AMG, Nowacki M, Nunez I, Pain A, Piersanti A, Pucciarelli S, Pyrih J, Rest JS, Rius M, Robertson D, Ruaud A, Ruiz-Trillo I, Sigg MA, Silver PA, Slamovits CH, Jason Smith G, Sprecher BN, Stern R, Swart EC, Tsaousis AD, Tsypin L, Turkewitz A, Turnsek J, Valach M, Verge V, von Dassow P, von der Haar T, Waller RF, Wang L, Wen X, Wheeler G, Woods A, Zhang H, Mock T, Worden AZ, Lukes J. Nat Methods. 2020 May;17(5):481-494. doi: 10.1038/s41592-020-0796-x. Epub 2020 Apr 6. PubMed 32251396.
Backbone
  Vector backbone: pMDTM19 T-Vector
  Backbone manufacturer: Takara
  Backbone size w/o insert (bp): 3140
  Total vector size (bp): 5558
  Modifications to backbone: Inserted a dinoflagellate expression system
  Vector type: Bacterial Expression
  Selectable markers: Blasticidin
Growth in bacteria
  Bacterial resistance: Ampicillin, 100 μg/mL
  Growth temperature: 37°C
  Growth strain: DH5alpha
  Copy number: Unknown
Gene/Insert
  Gene/Insert name: Blasticidin-S deaminase (alt name: BSR)
  Insert size (bp): 423
  Cloning method: Restriction Enzyme; 5′ cloning site XbaI (destroyed during cloning); 3′ cloning site BglII (destroyed during cloning)
  Sequencing primers: 5′ M13R; 3′ M13F
Terms and licenses: Academic/Nonprofit Terms; Industry Terms: Not Available to Industry
How to cite: DinoIII-bsr was a gift from Senjie Lin (Addgene plasmid # 155027 ; http://n2t.net/addgene:155027 ; RRID:Addgene_155027)
