[The description below was written by a language model from this plasmid's Addgene catalogue record and pLannotate feature annotations shown in this document.]
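Description:
DinoIII-bsr is a 5,558 bp plasmid built on the Takara pMD19 T-vector, a pUC-type cloning backbone, into which a dinoflagellate expression system has been inserted. It is propagated in E. coli through the high-copy ColE1/pUC origin and selected with ampicillin via the bla (β-lactamase) gene and its own promoter. Remnants of the pUC cloning region flank the insert: a CAP binding site, lac promoter and operator, and a fragment of the multiple cloning site lie upstream. A lacZα fragment lies downstream, consistent with the dinoflagellate cassette having interrupted the original blue/white screening region. Short fragments annotated as lacI, bom and rop are also detected but are unlikely to be functional. Although the catalogue lists the vector type as bacterial expression, the stated purpose is use as a dinoflagellate backbone.

The payload is the blasticidin S deaminase gene (bsr, about 420 bp, matching the Bacillus cereus enzyme). It inactivates blasticidin S by deaminating its cytosine moiety and so serves as the selectable marker in the target organism. It was cloned between XbaI and BglII sites, both destroyed in the process. Roughly 1.6 kb of sequence precedes bsr and about 0.8 kb follows it, presumably holding the dinoflagellate regulatory regions. However, the record does not name the promoter or terminator, and the automated annotation finds only similarities to SRP RNA and U6 spliceosomal RNA within the upstream stretch. The plasmid comes from a community effort to develop genetic tools for marine protists and is intended for testing transformation and blasticidin selection in dinoflagellates.
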