Features (pLannotate 1.2.2; 14 found; start..end, strand, type, name):
     96..200     +  promoter       AmpR promoter: bla
    201..1061    +  CDS            AmpR: β-lactamase; bla; confers resistance to ampicillin, carbenicillin, and related antibiotics
   1232..1820    +  rep_origin     ori: high-copy-number ColE1/pMB1/pBR322/pUC origin of replication
   2003..2095    +  CDS            lacI (fragment): lac repressor; lacI; The lac repressor binds to the lac operator to inhibit transcription in E. coli. This inhibition can be relieved by adding lactose or isopropyl-β-D-thiogalactopyranoside (IPTG).
   2108..2129    +  protein_bind   CAP binding site: CAP binding activates transcription in the presence of cAMP. E. coli catabolite activator protein
   2144..2174    +  promoter       lac promoter: promoter for the E. coli lac operon
   2182..2198    +  protein_bind   lac operator: The lac repressor binds to the lac operator to inhibit transcription in E. coli. This inhibition can be relieved by adding lactose or isopropyl-β-D-thiogalactopyranoside (IPTG). lac repressor encoded by lacI
   2235..2258    -  misc_feature   MCS (fragment): pUC18/19 multiple cloning site
   2487..2780    +  ncRNA          Metazoa SRP: Accession: RF00017 - Metazoan signal recognition particle RNA
   3045..3150    +  ncRNA          U6: Accession: RF00026 - U6 spliceosomal RNA
   3919..4338    +  CDS            bsr: BSR_BACCE - Experimental evidence at protein level: Swiss-Prot protein existence level 1. Catalyzes the deamination of the cytosine moiety of the antibiotics blasticidin S, cytomycin and acetylblasticidin S. From Bacillus cereus.
   5160..5317    +  CDS            lacZα (fragment): LacZα fragment of β-galactosidase; lacZ fragment
   5323..5422    -  misc_feature   bom (fragment): basis of mobility region from pBR322
   5524..1       -  CDS            rop (fragment) (across the origin): Rop protein, which maintains plasmids at low copy number; rop
>Addgene plasmid #155027 | DinoIII-bsr | addgene full sequence | sequence record 307968 | Addgene NGS Result
GACGAAAGGGCCTCGTGATACGCCTATTTTTATAGGTTAATGTCATGATAATAATGGTTTCTTAGACGTC
AGGTGGCACTTTTCGGGGAAATGTGCGCGGAACCCCTATTTGTTTATTTTTCTAAATACATTCAAATATG
TATCCGCTCATGAGACAATAACCCTGATAAATGCTTCAATAATATTGAAAAAGGAAGAGTATGAGTATTC
AACATTTCCGTGTCGCCCTTATTCCCTTTTTTGCGGCATTTTGCCTTCCTGTTTTTGCTCACCCAGAAAC
GCTGGTGAAAGTAAAAGATGCTGAAGATCAGTTGGGTGCACGAGTGGGTTACATCGAACTGGATCTCAAC
AGCGGTAAGATCCTTGAGAGTTTTCGCCCCGAAGAACGTTTTCCAATGATGAGCACTTTTAAAGTTCTGC
TATGTGGCGCGGTATTATCCCGTATTGACGCCGGGCAAGAGCAACTCGGTCGCCGCATACACTATTCTCA
GAATGACTTGGTTGAGTACTCACCAGTCACAGAAAAGCATCTTACGGATGGCATGACAGTAAGAGAATTA
TGCAGTGCTGCCATAACCATGAGTGATAACACTGCGGCCAACTTACTTCTGACAACGATCGGAGGACCGA
AGGAGCTAACCGCTTTTTTGCACAACATGGGGGATCATGTAACTCGCCTTGATCGTTGGGAACCGGAGCT
GAATGAAGCCATACCAAACGACGAGCGTGACACCACGATGCCTGTAGCAATGGCAACAACGTTGCGCAAA
CTATTAACTGGCGAACTACTTACTCTAGCTTCCCGGCAACAATTAATAGACTGGATGGAGGCGGATAAAG
TTGCAGGACCACTTCTGCGCTCGGCCCTTCCGGCTGGCTGGTTTATTGCTGATAAATCTGGAGCCGGTGA
GCGTGGGTCTCGCGGTATCATTGCAGCACTGGGGCCAGATGGTAAGCCCTCCCGTATCGTAGTTATCTAC
ACGACGGGGAGTCAGGCAACTATGGATGAACGAAATAGACAGATCGCTGAGATAGGTGCCTCACTGATTA
AGCATTGGTAACTGTCAGACCAAGTTTACTCATATATACTTTAGATTGATTTAAAACTTCATTTTTAATT
TAAAAGGATCTAGGTGAAGATCCTTTTTGATAATCTCATGACCAAAATCCCTTAACGTGAGTTTTCGTTC
CACTGAGCGTCAGACCCCGTAGAAAAGATCAAAGGATCTTCTTGAGATCCTTTTTTTCTGCGCGTAATCT
GCTGCTTGCAAACAAAAAAACCACCGCTACCAGCGGTGGTTTGTTTGCCGGATCAAGAGCTACCAACTCT
TTTTCCGAAGGTAACTGGCTTCAGCAGAGCGCAGATACCAAATACTGTTCTTCTAGTGTAGCCGTAGTTA
GGCCACCACTTCAAGAACTCTGTAGCACCGCCTACATACCTCGCTCTGCTAATCCTGTTACCAGTGGCTG
CTGCCAGTGGCGATAAGTCGTGTCTTACCGGGTTGGACTCAAGACGATAGTTACCGGATAAGGCGCAGCG
GTCGGGCTGAACGGGGGGTTCGTGCACACAGCCCAGCTTGGAGCGAACGACCTACACCGAACTGAGATAC
CTACAGCGTGAGCTATGAGAAAGCGCCACGCTTCCCGAAGGGAGAAAGGCGGACAGGTATCCGGTAAGCG
GCAGGGTCGGAACAGGAGAGCGCACGAGGGAGCTTCCAGGGGGAAACGCCTGGTATCTTTATAGTCCTGT
CGGGTTTCGCCACCTCTGACTTGAGCGTCGATTTTTGTGATGCTCGTCAGGGGGGCGGAGCCTATGGAAA
AACGCCAGCAACGCGGCCTTTTTACGGTTCCTGGCCTTTTGCTGGCCTTTTGCTCACATGTTCTTTCCTG
CGTTATCCCCTGATTCTGTGGATAACCGTATTACCGCCTTTGAGTGAGCTGATACCGCTCGCCGCAGCCG
AACGACCGAGCGCAGCGAGTCAGTGAGCGAGGAAGCGGAAGAGCGCCCAATACGCAAACCGCCTCTCCCC
GCGCGTTGGCCGATTCATTAATGCAGCTGGCACGACAGGTTTCCCGACTGGAAAGCGGGCAGTGAGCGCA
ACGCAATTAATGTGAGTTAGCTCACTCATTAGGCACCCCAGGCTTTACACTTTATGCTTCCGGCTCGTAT
GTTGTGTGGAATTGTGAGCGGATAACAATTTCACACAGGAAACAGCTATGACCATGATTACGCCAAGCTT
GCATGCCTGCAGGTCGACGATTCCCGTAGCCATTTTGGCTCAAGGTACAAGTCGGGCTGATGCGGTCACG
CAGGCCTCTTTTGTATCAGATAAGACAGCAGACGTACATGATATAAATATTTATTATCGCGATGCTCCAT
CTGCAAAATTCCACTTGGCAGAGAAGATTTTCAATGCATGAAAACCTCGCAGAACCAAGCACCAATGTCA
GATCATGTATGAGTCCTAGGCGCCAGTAAGTCTTTCAATTGGGTGATGGCCACATTACCTGTTCTCTTCC
TGAGGGATGCAGAATGTGGTGTGAGTGGTTGCCGAATGCTGTGCTGAACATGTAGATGGGCTGCCCCAGC
CAAGTGGATAACCTACAAGGACTGCAGGATGTAGATCCAGCAGTCCTGGTAGATAATGATTCAGACACCG
GCTCAGGCTGGCAACAGAGCAGGCAAACCTGAACACTATCGCGCAGTGGTGGGAATACAGCCCAGAATGG
GAAGCAACCTGGCCTCTTCAGCCAGCCATGACCACAAGCAACTCTGCAGTTTTGCAACACGAAATCTTTC
AGGGTCTGCTCCCTGTGCTTACACATATTCAAAGATATTCTTCTGCGCATTTCAATGCAAATTCTTGGCG
ATGATTCGCTTCCGCAGGTATAGTGTTACTAGTATATAAGTCTAATCATATACTTCAATTTATTAGTAAT
ATTGTGAATTTCTAGGCAAGAAGGATGCCTGGACTCTGAATTATTATGGCATTGAGTAGAATCTGGATCT
TGATGATTATGCATTAATATCTTGAAATGCATTTGGATTCCCTTCGGGGATCATCCGTTAAAATTGGAAC
GATACAGAGAAGATTAGCATGGCCCCTGCGCAAGGATGACACGCACAAATCGAGAAGTGTAAACAATTTT
TTTGAAATTAATTGCCACTTTATTTTGAATACCTGAATATGCAGGTGAAGTAGTATAAGGTATTCATTAT
CATTGCGATTTTCTAGTAAGTCCCGTGGCTGTCATATCTAGTAACCCTCACCTGGCAGGTGGGGAAAAGG
CGAAGACAAATAGAATCAAATAGAATGTATGTGCTGACGTAGGGCTACATTACCTGAGGCTTGAGGAACC
TGTGGGTATGAATGCTACTGTTGGCAGCATCCAGTAGGTTCAGAAACACACGTCCCCACGTAATTTTTTG
CATGTCTAAATGCACTGTGATGATTGATGATGATTGATTCCTTGAAGGCCATGGTGGGTTACTCTGTGGC
CTCTTGCCACTGACTTCCAGGAAAACGCGGATTTTCTGACCATCACAAGGGACCACTACGAGAAGTATGC
AGCGATCTCAGCAGAGTTCATTTACTGACCATTCTCAGGAAGATCGCTCGGGATCACTTGGGTAATATTG
CTTTCTTCGCAGATGTTTTTTCCCTATTAAGCTTTTTGAGTCCCCTCATCGAGTGCCGCATAAGTTTTTG
CGTTGACATTGGCGGCAAAAAGTAAGACTAAACGATAGTTGCTTCAAGCACGCTTCTCAATCAACATTTT
TTCAAATCAAATGGGCACAGGCAGGTACCATCCAGTCCCGCAGAAGTGCTTATATATATATATATTATAC
ACTCACGTGAGTGTGTTCAATGCAGGTCTGTTCCTCAAGTGCTTAGACCAAATTTCGGAGCCTCTAGTAT
GAAGACCTTCAACATCTCCCAGCAGGATCTAGAATTAGTAGAAGTAGCGACAGAGAAGATTACAATGCTT
TATGAGGATAATAAACATCATGTGGGAGCGGCAATTCGTACGAAAACAGGAGAAATCATTTCGGCAGTAC
ATATTGAAGCGTATATAGGACGAGTAACTGTTTGTGCAGAAGCCATTGCGATTGGTAGTGCAGTTTCGAA
TGGACAAAAGGATTTTGACACGATTGTAGCTGTTAGACACCCTTATTCTGACGAAGTAGATAGAAGTATT
CGAGTGGTAAGTCCTTGTGGTATGTGTAGGGAGTTGATTTCAGACTATGCACCAGATTGTTTTGTGTTAA
TAGAAATGAATGGCAAGTTAGTCAAAACTACGATTGAAGAACTCATTCCACTCAAATATACCCGAAATTG
ATGATCTCGGCCAGGAGTCACAGAAAACAAGATCACTTGGAGATGTTTCAATCCCGACTTGTGTCGTGCC
AGAGTGCTACTTGAAAACTTGAAAATTGCGGACTGTCATGGATTCGCCCTTGTCTTGTGATCCTTTTTTT
GGGGGAGCCAGGTGAGAACAATGTTGTCGATGTGCTTATTTGGCTTCGCAGTCAAAACATGGGATACTTG
AGACATGAAAGAAAAATGCCGCAACGATAGCTCCATCCAATTCCATTCAGCTCCGACTACAGATGATAGC
GCTTGACACCAATGACATGCTTGTACAGCTGCCATTTGGAAGGCAGGGAAGCTCCATAAGCTCGGGTCCC
CAGGACTTTGGTCGGTCTCACATCAGATTCGGCTAGCCAGCCCATAGCAGCCGCGGGAGATTTCGGTTGT
TTGCTACAATGATTGGGGCGCCTTTCTGCGAACTTTGTGACATGTTTCCTCAAAATGTCAAGCAATTTTG
ATCTTAAAAGTTTTGATAATGCTTGCTTCCACAAGCGACCTACAGTAGGAAATGTCTCCACAATCTCCAC
AGATTCAGGACTCATCACTATGTGTGCCGTGCAGGGGTAGGGCGCAGACATGACAACATACAACACACAT
GAACTAAAGAATCCAAGTCGCGGACAAAAAAATCTGATCTTACACTTACACAGAATGCAGGTTATTAGCG
ACGCTTCCATTGCCACCGGAGTGGCAATCGTTGAGGCGCTTCATCGAACAGAGGGTGAACTTCTTGAGGC
TGGGAGGACCGCGCAGATGCGGCTGATAAAAGTTTCACAAGCACACGGAATTCACTGGCCGTCGTTTTAC
AACGTCGTGACTGGGAAAACCCTGGCGTTACCCAACTTAATCGCCTTGCAGCACATCCCCCTTTCGCCAG
CTGGCGTAATAGCGAAGAGGCCCGCACCGATCGCCCTTCCCAACAGTTGCGCAGCCTGAATGGCGAATGG
CGCCTGATGCGGTATTTTCTCCTTACGCATCTGTGCGGTATTTCACACCGCATATGGTGCACTCTCAGTA
CAATCTGCTCTGATGCCGCATAGTTAAGCCAGCCCCGACACCCGCCAACACCCGCTGACGCGCCCTGACG
GGCTTGTCTGCTCCCGGCATCCGCTTACAGACAAGCTGTGACCGTCTCCGGGAGCTGCATGTGTCAGAGG
TTTTCACCGTCATCACCGAAACGCGCGA
